>Addgene plasmid #237502 | pKOS6b-KOpstC | addgene full sequence | sequence record 483104 | Addgene NGS Result
TTGAGATCCTTTTTTTCTGCGCGTAATCTGCTGCTTGCAAACAAAAAAACCACCGCTACCAGCGGTGGTT
TGTTTGCCGGATCAAGAGCTACCAACTCTTTTTCCGAAGGTAACTGGCTTCAGCAGAGCGCAGATACCAA
ATACTGTTCTTCTAGTGTAGCCGTAGTTAGGCCACCACTTCAAGAACTCTGTAGCACCGCCTACATACCT
CGCTCTGCTAATCCTGTTACCAGTGGCTGCTGCCAGTGGCGATAAGTCGTGTCTTACCGGGTTGGACTCA
AGACGATAGTTACCGGATAAGGCGCAGCGGTCGGGCTGAACGGGGGGTTCGTGCACACAGCCCAGCTTGG
AGCGAACGACCTACACCGAACTGAGATACCTACAGCGTGAGCTATGAGAAAGCGCCACGCTTCCCGAAGG
GAGAAAGGCGGACAGGTATCCGGTAAGCGGCAGGGTCGGAACAGGAGAGCGCACGAGGGAGCTTCCAGGG
GGAAACGCCTGGTATCTTTATAGTCCTGTCGGGTTTCGCCACCTCTGACTTGAGCGTCGATTTTTGTGAT
GCTCGTCAGGGGGGCGGAGCCTATGGAAAAACGCCAGCAACGCGGCCTTTTTACGGTTCCTGGCCTTTTG
CTGGCCTTTTGCTCACATGTTCTTTCCTGCGTTATCCCCTGATTCTGTGGATAACCGTATTACCGCCTTT
GAGTGAGCTGATACCGCTCGCCGCAGCCGAACGACCGAGCGCAGCGAGTCAGTGAGCGAGGAAGCGGAAG
AGCGCCCAATACGCAAACCGCCTCTCCCCGCGCGTTGGCCGATTCATTAATGCAGCTGGCACGACAGGTT
TCCCGACTGGAAAGCGGGCAGTGAGCGCAACGCAATTAATGTGAGTTAGCTCACTCATTAGGCACCCCAG
GCTTTACACTTTATGCTTCCGGCTCGTATGTTGTGTGGAATTGTGAGCGGATAACAATTTCACACAGGAA
ACAGCTATGACATGATTACGAATTCGAGCTCGGTACCCGGGGATCCTCTAGAAGCATCTCGAACGCTGTC
TCTGAACAGAAAAATGCCCCGCAGGAGACCTGCGGGGCGCTGGAAGTCTCAGTCGATGCCGGGGGTGATC
AGCTCCGGCTGCCCTTGTGATCGCCGTCGCGCATCTGGCCCGTCGGCTCCTGGACATGGGCCTCAAGGAA
CCAGAGATGCTTGTCGAGGCCACGGGACACTTCCGTAAAGACGTCGGCCGTATCGTCATCGCCAGCTTCG
TCCGTCACCTTGATGGACTCACGCATGTTGTTGGCAACCGTCGCATAACGGTCGATCAGCGCCGCCAGAT
GGTCGGCCACGCGATAGATGTTGTTCGGATAAGGCTTGCAGGCGCTGTTTTTGGAAACATCCTGCACGGT
CCCCAGTGCCGTCCCGCCAAGCTGGACAGCACGTTCGGCGACCGTATCGGAGAAGCCGTCGATGCTGGAG
CGGAAGCCGTCGAGCATTTCATGAACGCCGATGAACTGCGGTCCCTTGAGATTCCAGTGGGCCTGCTTGG
TGATCAGCGCCAGATCGATCAGGTCGGAAAGACGGGCGTTCAGCGTCTCGATGGAAACATTTTTGGTGTT
GTCCGCCGTGTTGTTCTGCGTCACGTGGCGGTCGGTTCTGGAAACCATGGGAATACTCCTGAACATCGGA
ATGCGACCCGAAGACGGGATTCAGGTCGTGAAAATCTTCTCGTGCCCCTGACTGTTCCGGGGCCGTCGCT
CATTTAAACGTGTCATCCGTGCCACGGTTGCGTCGCGAATTCAGGTTCGGGTCGGCAATTTCATGATCTG
TTGCCGGGTGAGGTGTTCGGAGCTGTTGCCCGCGCCTTCCATTGACCGTTCACGGCGGTTTGTAACGGCC
ATGGCCTGTGGGGATGACATAAATCTTTCATCCCGTGTCGTTCCTGTTCCGGTTGTTCTTCCATGACAGG
ACGGCTAATGCACTGGTGTGGTGGCTGTAGCTGCCGGATAACGCCCGTTTTTCAAGTCAGAGCTCCTCAC
GCATGAGCGAAACCGTCGTCCGGCAGATGGCGTTGTGGCACCTGCGGCCTGACGCAGCCGCGAATATGCA
TCGCGGGACAGGTCCGAGACGGCGAAAACCACGCTCTAGAGTCGACCTGCAGGCATGCAAGCTTGGCACT
GGCCGTCGTTTTACAACGTCGTGACTGGGAAAACCCTGGCGTTACCCAACTTAATCGCCTTGCAGCACAT
CCCCCTTTCGCCAGCTGGCGTAATAGCGAAGAGGCCCGCACCGATCGCCCTTCCCAACAGTTSTCTTATA
CACAACCGACGCCGCCGACGAATAGAGAGGGTCATCACTTCATCGGGGCCCGCTCATGTTAATCAGAAGT
GCTATGACTGCGGAGCTGTTGCCCGCGCCTTCCATTGACCGTTCACGGCGGTTTGTAACGGCCATGGCCT
GTGGGGATGACATAAATCTTTCATCCCGTGTCGTTCCTGTTCCGGTTGTTCTTCCATGACAGGACGGCTA
ATGCACTGGTGTGGTGGCTGTAGCTGCCGGATAACGCCCGTTTTTCAAGTCAGAGCTCCTCACGCATGAG
CGAAACCGTCGTCCGGCAGATGGCGTTGTGGCACCTGCGGCCTGACGCAGCCGCGAATATGCATCGCGGG
ACAGGTCCGAGACGGCGAAAACCACGCTCTAGAGTCGACCTGCAGGCATGCAAGCTTGGCACTGGCCGTC
GTTTTACAACGTCGTGACTGGGAAAACCCTGGCGTTACCCAACTTAATCGCCTTGCAGCACATCCCCCTT
TCGCCAGCTGGCGTAATAGCGAAGAGGCCCGCACCGATCGCCCTTCCCAACAGTTGCGCAGCCTGAATGG
CGAATGGCGATAAGCTAGCTTCACGCTGCCGCAAGCACTCAGGGCGCAAGGGCTGCTAAAGGAAGCGGAA
CACGTAGAAAGCCAGTCCGCAGAAACGGTGCTGACCCCGGATGAATGTCAGCTACTGGGCTATCTGGACA
AGGGAAAACGCAAGCGCAAAGAGAAAGCAGGTAGCTTGCAGTGGGCTTACATGGCGATAGCTAGACTGGG
CGGTTTTATGGACAGCAAGCGAACCGGAATTGCCAGCTGGGGCGCCCTCTGGTAAGGTTGGGAAGCCCTG
CAAAGTAAACTGGATGGCTTTCTTGCCGCCAAGGATCTGATGGCGCAGGGGATCAAGATCTGATCAAGAG
ACAGGATGAGGATCGTTTCGCATGATTGAACAAGATGGATTGCACGCAGGTTCTCCGGCCGCTTGGGTGG
AGAGGCTATTCGGCTATGACTGGGCACAACAGACAATCGGCTGCTCTGATGCCGCCGTGTTCCGGCTGTC
AGCGCAGGGGCGCCCGGTTCTTTTTGTCAAGACCGACCTGTCCGGTGCCCTGAATGAACTCCAAGACGAG
GCAGCGCGGCTATCGTGGCTGGCCACGACGGGCGTTCCTTGCGCAGCTGTGCTCGACGTTGTCACTGAAG
CGGGAAGGGACTGGCTGCTATTGGGCGAAGTGCCGGGGCAGGATCTCCTGTCATCTCACCTTGCTCCTGC
CGAGAAAGTATCCATCATGGCTGATGCAATGCGGCGGCTGCATACGCTTGATCCGGCTACCTGCCCATTC
GACCACCAAGCGAAACATCGCATCGAGCGAGCACGTACTCGGATGGAAGCCGGTCTTGTCGATCAGGATG
ATCTGGACGAAGAGCATCAGGGGCTCGCGCCAGCCGAACTGTTCGCCAGGCTCAAGGCGCGGATGCCCGA
CGGCGAGGATCTCGTCGTGACCCATGGCGATGCCTGCTTGCCGAATATCATGGTGGAAAATGGCCGCTTT
TCTGGATTCATCGACTGTGGCCGGCTGGGTGTGGCGGACCGCTATCAGGACATAGCGTTGGCTACCCGTG
ATATTGCTGAAGAGCTTGGCGGCGAATGGGCTGACCGCTTCCTCGTGCTTTACGGTATCGCCGCTCCCGA
TTCGCAGCGCATCGCCTTCTATCGCCTTCTTGACGAGTTCTTCTGAGCGGGACTCTGGGGTTCGGATCCG
GGCTTATCGACTGCACGGTGCACCAATGCTTCTGGCGTCAGGCAGCCATCGGAAGCTGTGGTATGGCTGT
GCAGGTCGTAAATCACTGCATAATTCGTGTCGCTCAAGGCGCACTCCCGTTCTGGATAATGTTTTTTGCG
CCGACATCATAACGGTTCTGGCAAATATTCATGACAGCTTAAGATGCGTGACAAAATACGGCCGCGCTTT
CATACATCGTCAGAAGACGCCTTTCAGATTTTCCGGAGAACCAAACAGCAAAAAGGGGGAATTTCGTGTC
GCAAGATAACAACTTTAGCCAGGGGCCAGTCCCGCAGTCGGCGCGGAAAGGGGTATTGGCATTGACGTTC
GTCATGCTGGGATTAACCTTCTTTTCCGCCAGTATGTGGACCGGCGGCACTCTCGGAACCGGTCTTAGCT
ATCATGATTTCTTCCTCGCAGTTCTCATCGGTAATCTTCTCCTCGGTATTTACACTTCATTTCTCGGTTA
CATTGGCGCAAAAACCGGCCTGACCACTCATCTTCTTGCTCGCTTCTCGTTTGGTGTTAAAGGCTCATGG
CTGCCTTCACTGCTACTGGGCGGAACTCAGGTTGGCTGGTTTGGCGTCGGTGTGGCGATGTTTGCCATTC
CGGTGGGTAAGGCAACCGGGCTGGATATTAATTTGCTGATTGCCGTTTCCGGTTTACTGATGACCGTCAC
CGTCTTTTTTGGCATTTCGGCGCTGACGGTTCTTTCGGTGATTGCGGTTCCGGCTATCGCCTGCCTGGGC
GGTTATTCCGTGTGGCTGGCTGTTAACGGCATGGGCGGCCTGGACGCATTAAAAGCGGTCGTTCCCGCAC
AACCGTTAGATTTCAATGTCGCGCTGGCGCTGGTTGTGGGGTCATTTATCAGTGCGGGTACGCTCACCGC
TGACTTTGTCCGGTTTGGTCGCAATGCCAAACTGGCGGTGCTGGTGGCGATGGTGGCCTTTTTCCTCGGC
AACTCGTTGATGTTTATTTTCGGTGCAGCGGGCGCTGCGGCACTGGGCATGGCGGATATCTCTGATGTGA
TGATTGCTCAGGGCCTGCTGCTGCCTGCGATTGTGGTGCTGGGGCTGAATATCTGGACCACCAACGATAA
CGCACTCTATGCGTCGGGTTTAGGTTTCGCCAACATTACCGGGATGTCGAGCAAAACCCTTTCGGTAATC
AACGGTATTATCGGTACGGTCTGCGCATTATGGCTGTATAACAATTTTGTCGGCTGGTTGACCTTCCTTT
CGGCAGCTATTCCTCCAGTGGGTGGCGTGATCATCGCCGACTATCTGATGAACCGTCGCCGCTATGAGCA
CTTTGCGACCACGCGTATGATGAGTGTCAATTGGGTGGCGATTCTGGCGGTCGCCTTGGGGATTGCTGCA
GGCCACTGGTTACCGGGAATTGTTCCGGTCAACGCGGTATTAGGTGGCGCGCTGAGCTATCTGATCCTTA
ACCCGATTTTGAATCGTAAAACGACAGCAGCAATGACGCATGTGGAGGCTAACAGTGTCGAATAACGCTT
TACAAACAATTATTAACGCCCGGTTACCAGGCGAAGAGGGGCTGTGGCAGATTCATCTGCAGGACGGAAA
AATCAGCGCCATTGATGCGCAATCCGGCGTGATGCCCATAACTGAAAACAGCCTGGATGCCGAACAAGGT
TTAGTTATACCGCCGTTTGTGGAGCCACATATTCACCTGGACACCACGCAAACCGCCGGACAACCGAACT
GGAATCAGTCCGGCACGCTGTTTGAAGGCATTGAACGCTGGGCCGAGCGCAAAGCGTTATTAACCCATGA
CGATGTGAAACAACGCGCATGGCAAACGCTGAAATGGCAGATTGCCAACGGCATTCAGCATGTGCGTACC
CATGTCGATGTTTCGGATGCAACGCTAACTGCGCTGAAAGCAATGCTGGAAGTGAAGCAGGAAGTCGCGC
CGTGGATTGATCTGCAAATCGTCGCCTTCCCTCAGGAAGGGATTTTGTCGTATCCCAACGGTGAAGCGTT
GCTGGAAGAGGCGTTACGCTTAGGGGCAGATGTAGTGGGGGCGATTCCGCATTTTGAATTTACCCGTGAA
TACGGCGTGGAGTCGCTGCATAAAACCTTCGCCCTGGCGCAAAAATACGACCGTCTCATCGACGTTCACT
GTGATGAGATCGATGACGAGCAGTCGCGCTTTGTCGAAACCGTTGCTGCCCTGGCGCACCATGAAGGCAT
GGGCGCGCGAGTCACCGCCAGCCACACCACGGCAATGCACTCCTATAACGGGGCGTATACCTCACGCCTG
TTCCGCTTGCTGAAAATGTCCGGTATTAACTTTGTCGCCAACCCGCTGGTCAATATTCATCTGCAAGGAC
GTTTCGATACGTATCCAAAACGTCGCGGCATCACGCGCGTTAAAGAGATGCTGGAGTCCGGCATTAACGT
CTGCTTTGGTCACGATGATGTCTTCGATCCGTGGTATCCGCTGGGAACGGCGAATATGCTGCAAGTGCTG
CATATGGGGCTGCATGTTTGCCAGTTGATGGGCTACGGGCAGATTAACGATGGCCTGAATTTAATCACCC
ACCACAGCGCAAGGACGTTGAATTTGCAGGATTACGGCATTGCCGCCGGAAACAGCGCCAACCTGATTAT
CCTGCCGGCTGAAAATGGGTTTGATGCGCTGCGCCGTCAGGTTCCGGTACGTTATTCGGTACGTGGCGGC
AAGGTGATTGCCAGCACACAACCGGCACAAACCACCGTATATCTGGAGCAGCCAGAAGCCATCGATTACA
AACGTTGAACGACTGGGTTACAGCGAGCTTAGTTTATGCCGGATCTCTCCTGGCGCACCATCGTCGGCTA
CAGCCTCGGGAATTGCTACCGCGAAATGACCGACCAAGCGACGCCCAACCTGCCATCACGAGATTTCGAT
TCCACCGCCGCCTTCTATGAAAGGTTGGGCTTCGGAATCGTTTTCCGGGACGCCCTCGCGGACGTGCTCA
TAGTCCACGACGCCCGTGATTTTGTAGCCCTGGCCGACGGCCAGCAGGTAGGCCGACAGGCTCATGCCGG
CCGCCGCCGCCTTTTCCTCAATCGCTCTTCGTTCGTCTGGAAGGCAGTACACCTTGATAGGTGGGCTGCC
CTTCCTGGTTGGCTTGGTTTCATCAGCCATCCGCTTGCCCTCATCTGTTACGCCGGCGGTAGCCGGCCAG
CCTCGCAGAGCAGGATTCCCGTTGAGCACCGCCAGGTGCGAATAAGGGACAGTGAAGAAGGAACACCCGC
TCGCGGGTGGGCCTACTTCACCTATCCTGCCCGGCTGACGCCGTTGGATACACCAAGGAAAGTCTACACG
AACCCTTTGGCAAAATCCTGTATATCGTGCGAAAAAGGATGGATATACCGAAAAAATCGCTATAATGACC
CCGAAGCAGGGTTATGCAGCGGAAAAGCGCTGCTTCCCTGCTGTTTTGTGGAATATCTACCGACTGGAAA
CAGGCAAATGCAGGAAATTACTGAACTGAGGGGACAGGCGAGAGACGATGCCAAAGAGCTCCTGAAAATC
TCGATAACTCAAAAAATACGCCCGGTAGTGATCTTATTTCATTATGGTGAAAGTTGGAACCTCTTACGTG
CCGATCAACGTCTCATTTTCGCCAAAAGTTGGCCCAGGGCTTCCCGGTATCAACAGGGACACCAGGATTT
ATTTATTCTGCGAAGTGATCTTCCGTCACAGGTATTTATTCGGCGCAAAGTGCGTCGGGTGATGCTGCCA
ACTTACTGATTTAGTGTATGATGGTGTTTTTGAGGTGCTCCAGTGGCTTCTGTTTCTATCAGCTCCTGAA
AATCTCGATAACTCAAAAAATACGCCCGGTAGTGATCTTATTTCATTATGGTGAAAGTTGGAACCTCTTA
CGTGCCGATCAACGTCTCATTTTCGCCAAAAGTTGGCCCAGGGCTTCCCGGTATCAACAGGGACACCAGG
ATTTATTTATTCTGCGAAGTGATCTTCCGTCACAGGTATTTATTCGGCGCAAAGTGCGTCGGGTGATGCT
GCCAACTTACTGATTTAGTGTATGATGGTGTTTTTGAGGTGCTCCAGTGGCTTCTGTTTCTATCAGGGCT
GGATGATCCTCCAGCGCGGGGATCTCATGCTGGAGTTCTTCGCCCACCCCAAAAGGATCTAGGTGAAGAT
CCTTTTTGATAATCTCATGACCAAAATCCCTTAACGTGAGTTTTCGTTCCACTGAGCGTCAGACCCCGTA
GAAAAGATCAAAGGATCTTC
Features (pLannotate 1.2.2; 24 found; start..end, strand, type, name):
      1..589     +  rep_origin     ori: high-copy-number ColE1/pMB1/pBR322/pUC origin of replication
    772..864     +  CDS            lacI (fragment): lac repressor; lacI; The lac repressor binds to the lac operator to inhibit transcription in E. coli. This inhibition can be relieved by adding lactose or isopropyl-β-D-thiogalactopyranoside (IPTG).
    877..898     +  protein_bind   CAP binding site: CAP binding activates transcription in the presence of cAMP. E. coli catabolite activator protein
    913..943     +  promoter       lac promoter: promoter for the E. coli lac operon
    951..967     +  protein_bind   lac operator: The lac repressor binds to the lac operator to inhibit transcription in E. coli. This inhibition can be relieved by adding lactose or isopropyl-β-D-thiogalactopyranoside (IPTG). lac repressor encoded by lacI
   1000..1032    +  misc_feature   MCS (fragment): pUC18/19 multiple cloning site
   1167..1637    -  CDS            dps: DPS_AGRFC - Experimental evidence at protein level: Swiss-Prot protein existence level 1. Protects DNA from oxidative damage by sequestering intracellular Fe(2+) ion and storing it in the form of Fe(3+) oxyhydroxide mineral, which can be released after reduction. It efficiently inhibits hydroxyl radical production by the Fenton reaction. Does not bind DNA. From Agrobacterium fabrum (strain C58 / ATCC 33970) (Agrobacterium tumefaciens (strain C58)).
   2134..2164    +  misc_feature   MCS (fragment): pUC18/19 multiple cloning site
   2167..2302    +  CDS            lacZα (fragment): LacZα fragment of β-galactosidase; lacZ fragment
   2687..2717    +  misc_feature   MCS (fragment): pUC18/19 multiple cloning site
   2720..2874    +  CDS            lacZα (fragment): LacZα fragment of β-galactosidase; lacZ fragment
   2887..3210    +  CDS            tnpA (fragment): TN5P_ECOLX - Also known as tnp. Experimental evidence at protein level: Swiss-Prot protein existence level 1. Mediates transposition of transposon Tn5 by a 'cut and paste' mechanism. First, the monomeric transposase binds the 19 bp inverted DNA repeats flanking the transposon. Then, dimerization of the DNA- bound transposase creates a synaptic DNA complex. After nicking of the first DNA strand, excision of the transposon proceeds through a series of intermediates. The transposase then mediates the insertion of the transposon at a new site by strand transfer. The activity of the wild- type tran
   3242..4033    +  CDS            neo: KKA2_KLEPN - Also known as kan, nptII. Experimental evidence at protein level: Swiss-Prot protein existence level 1. Resistance to kanamycin, neomycin, paromomycin, ribostamycin, butirosin and gentamicin B. From Klebsiella pneumoniae.
   4066..4167    -  CDS            yciV (fragment): RNAAM_ECOLI - Also known as trpH From Escherichia coli (strain K12).
   4339..5592    +  CDS            codB: CODB_ECOLI - Experimental evidence at protein level: Swiss-Prot protein existence level 1. Required for cytosine transport into the cell. From Escherichia coli (strain K12).
   5586..6868    +  CDS            codA (fragment): E. coli cytosine deaminase; codA; confers sensitivity to 5-fluorocytosine
   6956..7054    +  CDS            ble (fragment): BLE_KLEPN - Experimental evidence at protein level: Swiss-Prot protein existence level 1. Binding protein with a strong affinity to the bleomycin family of antibiotics. Binds to CL990; an antimitotic-antibiotic compound. From Klebsiella pneumoniae.
   7055..7240    -  CDS            traJ (fragment): oriT-recognizing protein; traJ
   7273..7382    -  oriT           oriT: incP origin of transfer
   7617..7707    -  promoter       cat promoter: promoter of the E. coli cat gene encoding chloramphenicol acetyltransferase
   7828..7904    +  mobile_element IS1 (fragment): prokaryotic transposable element IS1
   7901..7991    -  promoter       cat promoter: promoter of the E. coli cat gene encoding chloramphenicol acetyltransferase
   8112..8186    +  mobile_element IS1 (fragment): prokaryotic transposable element IS1
   8187..8240    +  CDS            ble (fragment): BLE_KLEPN - Experimental evidence at protein level: Swiss-Prot protein existence level 1. Binding protein with a strong affinity to the bleomycin family of antibiotics. Binds to CL990; an antimitotic-antibiotic compound. From Klebsiella pneumoniae.
