[The description below was written by a language model from this plasmid's Addgene catalogue record and pLannotate feature annotations shown in this document.]
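Description:
pKOS6b-KOpstC is an allelic-exchange (suicide-type) plasmid built on the pKOS6b backbone for deleting the pstC gene, a component of the phosphate ABC transporter, in Gluconobacter oxydans. It is catalogued as a bacterial expression vector, but its parts point to a gene-knockout function. It replicates in E. coli from a high-copy ColE1/pUC-type origin and is selected with kanamycin through the neo (nptII) gene. An incP oriT with an adjacent traJ fragment allows the plasmid to be mobilised by conjugation from a suitable E. coli donor into the target bacterium. The ColE1-type origin would not normally be expected to sustain replication there, so kanamycin resistance should report integration into the chromosome.

The counter-selection module consists of E. coli codB (cytosine permease) and codA (cytosine deaminase). Together they take up 5-fluorocytosine and convert it to a toxic product, so cells that have lost the integrated backbone through a second recombination event can be selected. The knockout cargo sits in the pUC-derived lac promoter/MCS/lacZα region. The annotation does not label pstC homology arms, and the only call there is a dps-like reading frame, which may reflect flanking genomic sequence, though the record does not establish this.

Several elements appear twice: MCS and lacZα fragments, the cat promoter, and IS1 and ble fragments. The repository noted a discrepancy of roughly 1,500 bp between its sequencing result and the depositor's sequence, which the depositor considers unlikely to affect function. The record does not say whether the duplicated elements account for that discrepancy. The construct is intended for making markerless pstC deletion strains of G. oxydans.
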