Addgene plasmid #237502: pKOS6b-KOpstC
Purpose: Knockout of pstC
Depositing lab: Buz Barstow. Depositing organization: Cornell University.
Backbone
  Vector backbone: pKOS6b
  Vector type: Bacterial Expression
Growth in bacteria
  Bacterial resistance: Kanamycin, 50 μg/mL
  Growth temperature: 37°C
  Growth strain: DH5alpha
  Copy number: Unknown
Gene/Insert
  Gene/Insert name: Phosphate ABC transporter ATP binding subunit pstC (alt names: Gene ID: 56905023; pstC)
  Species: Gluconobacter oxydans
Resource information
  A portion of this plasmid was derived from a plasmid made by: Alexa M. Schmitz.
Terms and licenses: Academic/Nonprofit Terms; Industry Terms: Not Available to Industry
Depositor comments: Please visit https://doi.org/10.1101/2023.02.09.527855 for bioRxiv preprint. Addgene observed a large discrepancy of ~1500 base pairs in the plasmid sequence, but the depositor has confirmed that it likely does not affect plasmid function.
How to cite: pKOS6b-KOpstC was a gift from Buz Barstow (Addgene plasmid # 237502 ; http://n2t.net/addgene:237502 ; RRID:Addgene_237502)
